Addgene plasmid #126399: pGWB14-LYX181
Purpose: With a Nicotiana benthamiana transcription factor in PGWB14 backbone, for Agrobacterium mediated transient or stable expression corresponding transcription factor fused with a C-terminal HA tag.
Depositing lab: Silin Zhong. Depositing organization: Chinese University of Hong Kong.
Backbone
  Vector backbone: pGWB14
  Vector type: Plant Expression
  Selectable markers: Hygromycin
Growth in bacteria
  Bacterial resistance: Kanamycin, 50 μg/mL
  Growth temperature: 37°C
  Growth strain: DH5alpha
  Copy number: Low Copy
Gene/Insert
  Gene/Insert name: Niben101Scf06721g00011.1
  Species: Nicotiana benthamiana
  Promoter: CaMV 35S
  Tag / fusion protein: HA (C terminal on insert)
  Cloning method: Gibson Cloning
Terms and licenses: Academic/Nonprofit Terms; Industry Terms: Not Available to Industry
How to cite: pGWB14-LYX181 was a gift from Silin Zhong (Addgene plasmid # 126399 ; http://n2t.net/addgene:126399 ; RRID:Addgene_126399)
