[The description below was written by a language model from this plasmid's Addgene catalogue record and pLannotate feature annotations shown in this document.]
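Description:
pGWB14-LYX181 is a plant expression binary vector of about 16.9 kb, built on the pGWB14 backbone for Agrobacterium-mediated transient or stable transformation. It carries a broad-host-range IncP replicon, with oriV and the trans-acting replication gene trfA. This allows maintenance in both E. coli and Agrobacterium and fits the recorded low copy number. An oriT with traJ supports mobilisation. Bacterial selection is by kanamycin, conferred by an aphA-3 KanR gene in the backbone. The annotation also picks up backbone remnants, including partial tetracycline-resistance genes, an IS1 element and a fragment of a ColE1-type origin; these appear to be inherited sequence rather than working parts.

Three cassettes lie between the nopaline-type right and left T-DNA border repeats. Next to the right border, a NOS promoter drives NeoR/KanR (nptII) with a NOS terminator. Next to the left border, a CaMV 35S promoter drives HygR with a NOS terminator, which provides the hygromycin plant selection listed in the record.

The central cassette is the payload. A CaMV 35S promoter drives the Nicotiana benthamiana transcription factor gene Niben101Scf06721g00011.1, which is flanked by attB1 and attB2 sites and followed by a 3xHA epitope and a NOS terminator. The protein is therefore expressed constitutively with a C-terminal HA tag. The automated annotation matches the insert to Arabidopsis GLK1, a transcriptional activator of chloroplast development and photosynthetic genes, so the insert is likely a GLK-like factor, although the catalogue entry does not name it as such. Gateway-type att sites are present, but the record gives Gibson assembly as the cloning method. The HA tag allows antibody-based detection or immunoprecipitation of the factor when it is expressed in plant tissue.
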