Features (pLannotate 1.2.2; 41 found; start..end, strand, type, name):
      3..89      -  CDS            traI (fragment): TRAI6_ECOLX - Experimental evidence at protein level: Swiss-Prot protein existence level 1. The initiation process of transfer DNA synthesis requires the interaction of at least three plasmid-specific components (TraH, I, and J) at the transfer origin resulting in the assembly of a specialised nucleoprotein complex - the relaxosome. Site- and strand-specific cleavage at the transfer origin is dependent on TraI and TraJ. From Escherichia coli.
    127..498     -  CDS            traJ: oriT-recognizing protein; traJ
    531..640     -  oriT           oriT: incP origin of transfer
    772..962     +  rep_origin     ori (fragment): high-copy-number ColE1/pMB1/pBR322/pUC origin of replication
   1321..1971    -  CDS            TetR: tetracycline resistance regulatory protein; tetR
   2077..2326    +  CDS            TcR (fragment): tetracycline efflux protein; tetA; confers resistance to tetracycline
   2436..2460    -  misc_feature   RB T-DNA repeat: right border repeat from nopaline C58 T-DNA
   2616..2799    +  promoter       NOS promoter: nopaline synthase promoter NOS promoter
   2820..3614    +  CDS            NeoR/KanR: aminoglycoside phosphotransferase from Tn5; aph(3')-II (or nptII); confers resistance to neomycin, kanamycin, and G418 (Geneticin®)
   3635..3784    +  CDS            ble (fragment): BLE_KLEPN - Experimental evidence at protein level: Swiss-Prot protein existence level 1. Binding protein with a strong affinity to the bleomycin family of antibiotics. Binds to CL990; an antimitotic-antibiotic compound. From Klebsiella pneumoniae.
   3791..3997    +  CDS            ocd (fragment): OCD_AGRFC - Experimental evidence at protein level: Swiss-Prot protein existence level 1. Catalyzes the conversion of L-ornithine into L-proline with release of ammonia. Is involved in the utilization of nopaline, a catabolic pathway that proceeds through L-arginine and L-ornithine to L-proline. Nopaline is a predominant opine in plant cells transformed with Ti plasmid pTiC58. From Agrobacterium fabrum (strain C58 / ATCC 33970) (Agrobacterium tumefaciens (strain C58)).
   4004..4256    +  terminator     NOS terminator: nopaline synthase terminator and poly(A) signal
   4260..4703    +  CDS            M13 gene III (fragment) (sequence partly withheld): pIII; III; minor coat protein
   4702..4792    +  CDS            lacI (fragment): lac repressor; lacI; The lac repressor binds to the lac operator to inhibit transcription in E. coli. This inhibition can be relieved by adding lactose or isopropyl-β-D-thiogalactopyranoside (IPTG).
   4805..4826    +  protein_bind   CAP binding site: CAP binding activates transcription in the presence of cAMP. E. coli catabolite activator protein
   4841..4871    +  promoter       lac promoter: promoter for the E. coli lac operon
   4875..4897    +  protein_bind   lac operator (fragment): The lac repressor binds to the lac operator to inhibit transcription in E. coli. This inhibition can be relieved by adding lactose or isopropyl-β-D-thiogalactopyranoside (IPTG). lac repressor encoded by lacI
   4932..4952    -  misc_feature   MCS (fragment): pUC18/19 multiple cloning site
   5443..5784    +  promoter       CaMV 35S promoter: strong constitutive promoter from cauliflower mosaic virus
   5810..5834    +  protein_bind   attB1: mutant version of attB; recombination site for the Gateway® BP reaction BP Clonase™
   5924..7048    +  CDS            GLK1 (fragment): GLK1_ARATH - Also known as GPRI1. Experimental evidence at protein level: Swiss-Prot protein existence level 1. Transcriptional activator that functions with GLK2 to promote chloroplast development. Acts as an activator of nuclear photosynthetic genes involved in chlorophyll biosynthesis, light harvesting, and electron transport. Acts in a cell-autonomous manner to coordinate and maintain the photosynthetic apparatus within individual cells. May function in photosynthetic capacity optimization by integrating responses to variable environmental and endogenous cues (PubMed:11828027, PubMed:12220
   7050..7074    -  protein_bind   attB2: mutant version of attB; recombination site for the Gateway® BP reaction BP Clonase™
   7103..7192    +  CDS            3xHA: three tandem HA epitope tags
   7226..7478    +  terminator     NOS terminator: nopaline synthase terminator and poly(A) signal
   7907..8159    -  terminator     NOS terminator: nopaline synthase terminator and poly(A) signal
   8183..8611    -  CDS            nos (fragment): DHNO_AGRT7 - Protein inferred from homology: Swiss-Prot protein existence level 3. From Agrobacterium tumefaciens (strain T37).
   8627..9652    -  CDS            HygR: aminoglycoside phosphotransferase from E. coli; aph(4)-Ia; confers resistance to hygromycin
   9662..10006   -  promoter       CaMV 35S promoter: strong constitutive promoter from cauliflower mosaic virus
   9663..9709    -  promoter       minimal CaMV 35S promoter: minimal 35S promoter from cauliflower mosaic virus
  10144..10299   +  CDS            lacZα (fragment) (sequence partly withheld): LacZα fragment of β-galactosidase; lacZ fragment
  10297..10597   +  rep_origin     M13 ori (fragment) (sequence partly withheld): M13 bacteriophage origin of replication; arrow indicates direction of (+) strand synthesis
  10598..10728   +  CDS            lacI (fragment): lac repressor; lacI; The lac repressor binds to the lac operator to inhibit transcription in E. coli. This inhibition can be relieved by adding lactose or isopropyl-β-D-thiogalactopyranoside (IPTG).
  10782..10806   -  misc_feature   LB T-DNA repeat: left border repeat from nopaline C58 T-DNA
  12263..12382   -  CDS            tetR (fragment): TETR1_ECOLX - Experimental evidence at protein level: Swiss-Prot protein existence level 1. TetR is the repressor of the tetracycline resistance element; its N-terminal region forms a helix-turn-helix structure and binds DNA. Binding of tetracycline to TetR reduces the repressor affinity for the tetracycline resistance gene (tetA) promoter operator sites. From Escherichia coli.
  12402..13550   -  CDS            trfA: trans-acting replication protein that binds to and activates oriV
  13849..14643   -  CDS            KanR: aminoglycoside phosphotransferase; aphA-3; confers resistance to kanamycin
  14835..15602   +  mobile_element IS1: prokaryotic transposable element IS1
  15611..15760   -  CDS            satA (fragment): STA_BACSU - Also known as yyaR. Experimental evidence at protein level: Swiss-Prot protein existence level 1. Involved in resistance to streptothricin, a broad-spectrum antibiotic produced by streptomycetes. Detoxifies streptothricin via acetylation of the beta amino group of the first beta-lysyl moiety of streptothricin. From Bacillus subtilis (strain 168).
  15759..15953   -  CDS            satA (fragment): STA_BACSU - Also known as yyaR. Experimental evidence at protein level: Swiss-Prot protein existence level 1. Involved in resistance to streptothricin, a broad-spectrum antibiotic produced by streptomycetes. Detoxifies streptothricin via acetylation of the beta amino group of the first beta-lysyl moiety of streptothricin. From Bacillus subtilis (strain 168).
  15956..16231   -  CDS            klaC (fragment): KLAC_ECOLX - Also known as telB. Protein predicted: Swiss-Prot protein existence level 4. Belongs to the kla operon, which is associated with cryptic tellurite resistance, and IncW plasmid fertility inhibition. From Escherichia coli.
  16295..16926   -  rep_origin     oriV: incP origin of replication
>Addgene plasmid #126399 | pGWB14-LYX181 | addgene full sequence | sequence record 247602 | Addgene NGS Result
TCGGTCTTGCCTTGCTCGTCGGTGATGTACTTCACCAGCTCCGCGAAGTCGCTCTTCTTGATGGAGCGCA
TGGGGACGTGCTTGGCAATCACGCGCACCCCCCGGCCGTTTTAGCGGCTAAAAAAGTCATGGCTCTGCCC
TCGGGCGGACCACGCCCATCATGACCTTGCCAAGCTCGTCCTGCTTCTCTTCGATCTTCGCCAGCAGGGC
GAGGATCGTGGCATCACCGAACCGCGCCGTGCGCGGGTCGTCGGTGAGCCAGAGTTTCAGCAGGCCGCCC
AGGCGGCCCAGGTCGCCATTGATGCGGGCCAGCTCGCGGACGTGCTCATAGTCCACGACGCCCGTGATTT
TGTAGCCCTGGCCGACGGCCAGCAGGTAGGCCGACAGGCTCATGCCGGCCGCCGCCGCCTTTTCCTCAAT
CGCTCTTCGTTCGTCTGGAAGGCAGTACACCTTGATAGGTGGGCTGCCCTTCCTGGTTGGCTTGGTTTCA
TCAGCCATCCGCTTGCCCTCATCTGTTACGCCGGCGGTAGCCGGCCAGCCTCGCAGAGCAGGATTCCCGT
TGAGCACCGCCAGGTGCGAATAAGGGACAGTGAAGAAGGAACACCCGCTCGCGGGTGGGCCTACTTCACC
TATCCTGCCCGGCTGACGCCGTTGGATACACCAAGGAAAGTCTACACGAACCCTTTGGCAAAATCCTGTA
TATCGTGCGAAAAAGGATGGATATACCGAAAAAATCGCTATAATGACCCCGAAGCAGGGTTATGCAGCGG
AAAAGCGCCACGCTTCCCGAAGGGAGAAAGGCGGACAGGTATCCGGTAAGCGGCAGGGTCGGAACAGGAG
AGCGCACGAGGGAGCTTCCAGGGGGAAACGCCTGGTATCTTTATAGTCCTGTCGGGTTTCGCCACCTCTG
ACTTGAGCGTCGATTTTTGTGATGCTCGTCAGGGGGGCGGAGCCTATGGAAAAACGCCAGCAACGCGGCC
TTTTTACGGTTCCTGGCCTTTTGCTGGCCTTTTGCTCACATGTTCTTTCCTGCGTTATCCCCTGATTCTG
TGGATAACCGTATTACCGCCTTTGAGTGAGCTGATACCGCTCGCCGCAGCCGAACGACCGAGCGCAGCGA
GTCAGTGAGCGAGGAAGCGGAAGAGCGCCAGAAGGCCGCCAGAGAGGCCGAGCGCGGCCGTGAGGCTTGG
ACGCTAGGGCAGGGCATGAAAAAGCCCGTAGCGGGCTGCTACGGGCGTCTGACGCGGTGGAAAGGGGGAG
GGGATGTTGTCTACATGGCTCTGCTGTAGTGAGTGGGTTGCGCTCCGGCAGCGGTCCTGATCAATCGTCA
CCCTTTCTCGGTCCTTCAACGTTCCTGACAACGAGCCTCCTTTTCGCCAATCCATCGACAATCACCGCGA
GTCCCTGCTCGAACGCTGCGTCCGGACCGGCTTCGTCGAAGGCGTCTATCGCGGCCCGCAACAGCGGCGA
GAGCGGAGCCTGTTCAACGGTGCCGCCGCGCTCGCCGGCATCGCTGTCGCCGGCCTGCTCCTCAAGCACG
GCCCCAACAGTGAAGTAGCTGATTGTCATCAGCGCATTGACGGCGTCCCCGGCCGAAAAACCCGCCTCGC
AGAGGAAGCGAAGCTGCGCGTCGGCCGTTTCCATCTGCGGTGCGCCCGGTCGCGTGCCGGCATGGATGCG
CGCGCCATCGCGGTAGGCGAGCAGCGCCTGCCTGAAGCTGCGGGCATTCCCGATCAGAAATGAGCGCCAG
TCGTCGTCGGCTCTCGGCACCGAATGCGTATGATTCTCCGCCAGCATGGCTTCGGCCAGTGCGTCGAGCA
GCGCCCGCTTGTTCCTGAAGTGCCAGTAAAGCGCCGGCTGCTGAACCCCCAACCGTTCCGCCAGTTTGCG
TGTCGTCAGACCGTCTACGCCGACCTCGTTCAACAGGTCCAGGGCGGCACGGATCACTGTATTCGGCTGC
AACTTTGTCATGCTTGACACTTTATCACTGATAAACATAATATGTCCACCAACTTATCAGTGATAAAGAA
TCCGCGCGTTCAATCGGACCAGCGGAGGCTGGTCCGGAGGCCAGACGTGAAACCCAACATACCCCTGATC
GTAATTCTGAGCACTGTCGCGCTCGACGCTGTCGGCATCGGCCTGATTATGCCGGTGCTGCCGGGCCTCC
TGCGCGATCTGGTTCACTCGAACGACGTCACCGCCCACTATGGCATTCTGCTGGCGCTGTATGCGTTGGT
GCAATTTGCCTGCGCACCTGTGCTGGGCGCGCTGTCGGATCGTTTCGGGCGGCGGCCAATCTTGCTCGTC
TCGCTGGCCGGCGCCAGATCTGGGGAACCCTGTGGTTGGCATGCACATACAAATGGACGAACGGATAAAC
CTTTTCACGCCCTTTTAAATATCCGATTATTCTAATAAACGCTCTTTTCTCTTAGGTTTACCCGCCAATA
TATCCTGTCAAACACTGATAGTTTAAACTGAAGGCGGGAAACGACAATCTGATCATGAGCGGAGAATTAA
GGGAGTCACGTTATGACCCCCGCCGATGACGCGGGACAAGCCGTTTTACGTTTGGAACTGACAGAACCGC
AACGTTGAAGGAGCCACTCAGCCGCGGGTTTCTGGAGTTTAATGAGCTAAGCACATACGTCAGAAACCAT
TATTGCGCGTTCAAAAGTCGCCTAAGGTCACTATCAGCTAGCAAATATTTCTTGTCAAAAATGCTCCACT
GACGTTCCATAAATTCCCCTCGGTATCCAATTAGAGTCTCATATTCACTCTCAATCCAAATAATCTGCAC
CGGATCTGGATCGTTTCGCATGATTGAACAAGATGGATTGCACGCAGGTTCTCCGGCCGCTTGGGTGGAG
AGGCTATTCGGCTATGACTGGGCACAACAGACAATCGGCTGCTCTGATGCCGCCGTGTTCCGGCTGTCAG
CGCAGGGGCGCCCGGTTCTTTTTGTCAAGACCGACCTGTCCGGTGCCCTGAATGAACTGCAGGACGAGGC
AGCGCGGCTATCGTGGCTGGCCACGACGGGCGTTCCTTGCGCAGCTGTGCTCGACGTTGTCACTGAAGCG
GGAAGGGACTGGCTGCTATTGGGCGAAGTGCCGGGGCAGGATCTCCTGTCATCTCACCTTGCTCCTGCCG
AGAAAGTATCCATCATGGCTGATGCAATGCGGCGGCTGCATACGCTTGATCCGGCTACCTGCCCATTCGA
CCACCAAGCGAAACATCGCATCGAGCGAGCACGTACTCGGATGGAAGCCGGTCTTGTCGATCAGGATGAT
CTGGACGAAGAGCATCAGGGGCTCGCGCCAGCCGAACTGTTCGCCAGGCTCAAGGCGCGCATGCCCGACG
GCGATGATCTCGTCGTGACCCATGGCGATGCCTGCTTGCCGAATATCATGGTGGAAAATGGCCGCTTTTC
TGGATTCATCGACTGTGGCCGGCTGGGTGTGGCGGACCGCTATCAGGACATAGCGTTGGCTACCCGTGAT
ATTGCTGAAGAGCTTGGCGGCGAATGGGCTGACCGCTTCCTCGTGCTTTACGGTATCGCCGCTCCCGATT
CGCAGCGCATCGCCTTCTATCGCCTTCTTGACGAGTTCTTCTGAGCGGGACTCTGGGGTTCGAAATGACC
GACCAAGCGACGCCCAACCTGCCATCACGAGATTTCGATTCCACCGCCGCCTTCTATGAAAGGTTGGGCT
TCGGAATCGTTTTCCGGGACGCCGGCTGGATGATCCTCCAGCGCGGGGATCTCATGCTGGAGTTCTTCGC
CCACGGGATCTCTGCGGAACAGGCGGTCGAAGGTGCCGATATCATTACGACAGCAACGGCCGACAAGCAC
AACGCCACGATCCTGAGCGACAATATGATCGGGCCCGGCGTCCACATCAACGGCGTCGGCGGCGACTGCC
CAGGCAAGACCGAGATGCACCGCGATATCTTGCTGCGTTCGGATATTTTCGTGGAGTTCCCGCCACAGAC
CCGGATGATCCCCGATCGTTCAAACATTTGGCAATAAAGTTTCTTAAGATTGAATCCTGTTGCCGGTCTT
GCGATGATTATCATATAATTTCTGTTGAATTACGTTAAGCATGTAATAATTAACATGTAATGCATGACGT
TATTTATGAGATGGGTTTTTATGATTAGAGTCCCGCAATTATACATTTAATACGCGATAGAAAACAAAAT
ATAGCGCGCAAACTAGGATAAATTATCGCGCGCGGTGTCATCTATGTTACTAGATCGGGCCTCCTGTC
[82 nt withheld, positions 4269-4350]
GCTCTGAGGGA
[161 nt withheld, positions 4362-4522]
T
[41 nt withheld, positions 4524-4564]
T
[62 nt withheld, positions 4566-4627]
A
[35 nt withheld, positions 4629-4663]
CCTCCCTCAATCGGTTGAATGTCGCCCTTTTGTCTTTGGCCCAATACGCAAACCGCCTCTCCCCGCGCGT
TGGCCGATTCATTAATGCAGCTGGCACGACAGGTTTCCCGACTGGAAAGCGGGCAGTGAGCGCAACGCAA
TTAATGTGAGTTAGCTCACTCATTAGGCACCCCAGGCTTTACACTTTATGCTTCCGGCTCGTATGTTGTG
TGGAATTGTGAGCGGATAACAATTTCACACAGGAAACAGCTATGACCATGATTACGCCAAGCTTGCATGC
CTGCAGGTCCCCAGATTAGCCTTTTCAATTTCAGAAAGAATGCTAACCCACAGATGGTTAGAGAGGCTTA
CGCAGCAGGTCTCATCAAGACGATCTACCCGAGCAATAATCTCCAGGAAATCAAATACCTTCCCAAGAAG
GTTAAAGATGCAGTCAAAAGATTCAGGACTAACTGCATCAAGAACACAGAGAAAGATATATTTCTCAAGA
TCAGAAGTACTATTCCAGTATGGACGATTCAAGGCTTGCTTCACAAACCAAGGCAAGTAATAGAGATTGG
AGTCTCTAAAAAGGTAGTTCCCACTGAATCAAAGGCCATGGAGTCAAAGATTCAAATAGAGGACCTAACA
GAACTCGCCGTAAAGACTGGCGAACAGTTCATACAGAGTCTCTTACGACTCAATGACAAGAAGAAAATCT
TCGTCAACATGGTGGAGCACGACACACTTGTCTACTCCAAAAATATCAAAGATACAGTCTCAGAAGACCA
AAGGGCAATTGAGACTTTTCAACAAAGGGTAATATCCGGAAACCTCCTCGGATTCCATTGCCCAGCTATC
TGTCACTTTATTGTGAAGATAGTGGAAAAGGAAGGTGGCTCCTACAAATGCCATCATTGCGATAAAGGAA
AGGCCATCGTTGAAGATGCCTCTGCCGACAGTGGTCCCAAAGATGGACCCCCACCCACGAGGAGCATCGT
GGAAAAAGAAGACGTTCCAACCACGTCTTCAAAGCAAGTGGATTGATGTGATATCTCCACTGACGTAAGG
GATGACGCACAATCCCACTATCCTTCGCAAGACCCTTCCTCTATATAAGGAAGTTCATTTCATTTGGAGA
GAACACGGGGGACTCTAGAGTTATCAACAAGTTTGTACAAAAAAGCAGGCTCCACCATGCTAACTATATC
ACCTTTGAGCTACAAAACCACCAAAAATGACAGGGATAATCACATGGAAAGTTTCACGATGCGAGGAGTT
GATGATTTTCCAGAGTTTGGTGATGGGAATTTGCTCGAAAGCATTGATTTTGATGACATTTTCTTGGGGA
TTAACGTCGACGATGGTGTTCTACCAGATTTGGAGATGGACTCAGAGATTCTTGCTGAATTATCAGTTAG
CAGTGGCGACGAATCTGATCGTATGAATAGTTATAATACTACTACACCACCACTCCAAGTAGAAGAACAC
AACTCTTCTACAAAAGAAGAAGTGGAAAAAGTAGTATCACATTTGAATAAGAAGAGTGAAAAAACTAAAC
CTAAGTCAAAGGAGAAGTCCAAGAATCCAGAAGGGAAGAGAAAAGTGAAGGTGGATTGGACGCCAGAGCT
ACATCGAAGATTTGTGCAAGCAGTAGAGCAATTAGGTGTAGATAAAGCAGTCCCATCTAGGATTTTAGAA
CTTATGGGTGTTGAAGGTCTCACTCGCCATAACATAGCTAGCCATCTTCAAAAATATAGAGCCCATCGGA
AACATTTGCTTGCGAGAGAAGCGGAGGCGGCAAGTTGGAGCCAAAGAAAACAAATGTACGGCAGTGCAGC
CGTGGTTGGAGGTGGCGGAAAGAGAGACATAAACCCATGGCCGTCAGCACCAACCATGGGTTTTCCACCT
ATGACGGCACCACCCATGGTGCCGCCTCATTTTAGACCTCTACATGTCTGGGGTCATCCGCCCACCGATC
AATCTATGATGCATATGTGGCCGAAACATATGATGCCTCTCCCACCAGCATGGGCACCGATTGTTTCTCC
TCATTCTTCACCACTTACAGATCATCCTTCCTTTTGGCATTCACACCATCAAAGAGTACTAAACTCTCTT
GCACCAGGCACCCCTTGCTTTCCTTCACCAGTAGCGCCCCCGAGATTTCCAGTTCAGGGCATCCCACCCC
CTGCCATGGTCAAAGCTGTTCCCACCGGAGCACGACAAGATCTGCCAAAACCTCCTTCTGATTTTCATCC
TTCAAAGGAGAGCATAGATGCGGCCATTGGAGATGTTTTAGCAAAGCCATGTCTACCACCACCACCCCTC
GGATTGAAACCTCCCTCAATCGACAGTGTGTTGAATGAATTACAACGTCAAGGGATTAATAAAATACCTC
CAACTGACCCAGCTTTCTTGTACAAAGTGGTTGATAACAGCGGGTTAATTAACATCTTTTACCCATACGA
TGTTCCTGACTATGCGGGCTATCCCTATGACGTCCCGGACTATGCAGGATCCTATCCATATGACGTTCCA
GATTACGCTGCTCAGTGCAGCGCTTAGAGCTCGAATTTCCCCGATCGTTCAAACATTTGGCAATAAAGTT
TCTTAAGATTGAATCCTGTTGCCGGTCTTGCGATGATTATCATATAATTTCTGTTGAATTACGTTAAGCA
TGTAATAATTAACATGTAATGCATGACGTTATTTATGAGATGGGTTTTTATGATTAGAGTCCCGCAATTA
TACATTTAATACGCGATAGAAAACAAAATATAGCGCGCAAACTAGGATAAATTATCGCGCGCGGTGTCAT
CTATGTTACTAGATCGGGAATTAGCTTCATCAACGCAAGACATGCGCACGACCGTCTGACAGGAGAGGAA
TTTCCGACGAGCACAGAAAGGACTTGCTCTTGGACGTAGGCCTATTTCTCAGGCACATGTATCAAGTGTT
CGGACGTGGGTTTTCGATGGTGTATCAGCCGCCGCCAACTGGGAGATGAGGAGGCTTTCTTGGGGGGCAG
TCAGCAGTTCATTTCACAAGACAGAGGAACTTGTAAGGAGATGCACTGATTTATCTTGGCGCAAACCAGC
AGGACGAATTAGTGGGAATAGCCCGCGAATATCTAAGTTATGCCTGTCGGCATGAGCAGAAACTTCCAAT
TCGAAACAGTTTGGAGAGGTTGTTTTTGGGCATACCTTTTGTTAGTCAGCCTCTCGATTGCTCATCGTCA
TTACACAGTACCGAAGTTTGATCGATCTAGTAACATAGATGACACCGCGCGCGATAATTTATCCTAGTTT
GCGCGCTATATTTTGTTTTCTATCGCGTATTAAATGTATAATTGCGGGACTCTAATCATAAAAACCCATC
TCATAAATAACGTCATGCATTACATGTTAATTATTACATGCTTAACGTAATTCAACAGAAATTATATGAT
AATCATCGCAAGACCGGCAACAGGATTCAATCTTAAGAAACTTTATTGCCAAATGTTTGAACGATCTGCT
TCGACGCACTCCTTCTTTACTCCACCATCTCGTCCTTATTGAAAACGTGGGTAGCACCAAAACGAATCAA
GTCGCTGGAACTGAAGTTACCAATCACGCTGGATGATTTGCCAGTTGGATTAATCTTGCCTTTCCCCGCA
TGAATAATATTGATGAATGCATGCGTGAGGGGTATTTCGATTTTGGCAATAGCTGCAATTGCCGCGACAT
CCTCCAACGAGCATAATTCTTCAGAAAAATAGCGATGTTCCATGTTGTCAGGGCATGCATGATGCACGTT
ATGAGGTGACGGTGCTAGGCAGTATTCCCTCAAAGTTTCATAGTCAGTATCATATTCATCATTGCATTCC
TGCAAGAGAGAATTGAGACGCAATCCACACGCTGCGGCAACCTTCCGGCGTTCGTGGTCTATTTGCTCTT
GGACGTTGCAAACGTAAGTGTTGGATCCCGGTCGGCATCTACTCTATTCCTTTGCCCTCGGACGAGTGCT
GGGGCGTCGGTTTCCACTATCGGCGAGTACTTCTACACAGCCATCGGTCCAGACGGCCGCGCTTCTGCGG
GCGATTTGTGTACGCCCGACAGTCCCGGCTCCGGATCGGACGATTGCGTCGCATCGACCCTGCGCCCAAG
CTGCATCATCGAAATTGCCGTCAACCAAGCTCTGATAGAGTTGGTCAAGACCAATGCGGAGCATATACGC
CCGGAGCCGCGGCGATCCTGCAAGCTCCGGATGCCTCCGCTCGAAGTAGCGCGTCTGCTGCTCCATACAA
GCCAACCACGGCCTCCAGAAGAAGATGTTGGCGACCTCGTATTGGGAATCCCCGAACATCGCCTCGCTCC
AGTCAATGACCGCTGTTATGCGGCCATTGTCCGTCAGGACATTGTTGGAGCCGAAATCCGCGTGCACGAG
GTGCCGGACTTCGGGGCAGTCCTCGGCCCAAAGCATCAGCTCATCGAGAGCCTGCGCGACGGACGCACTG
ACGGTGTCGTCCATCACAGTTTGCCAGTGATACACATGGGGATCAGCAATCGCGCATATGAAATCACGCC
ATGTAGTGTATTGACCGATTCCTTGCGGTCCGAATGGGCCGAACCCGCTCGTCTGGCTAAGATCGGCCGC
AGCGATCGCATCCATGGCCTCCGCGACCGGCTGCAGAACAGCGGGCAGTTCGGTTTCAGGCAGGTCTTGC
AACGTGACACCCTGTGCACGGCGGGAGATGCAATAGGTCAGGCTCTCGCTGAATTCCCCAATGTCAAGCA
CTTCCGGAATCGGGAGCGCGGCCGATGCAAAGTGCCGATAAACATAACGATCTTTGTAGAAACCATCGGC
GCAGCTATTTACCCGCAGGACATATCCACGCCCTCCTACATCGAAGCTGAAAGCACGAGATTCTTCGCCC
TCCGAGAGCTGCATCAGGTCGGAGACGCTGTCGAACTTTTCGATCAGAAACTTCTCGACAGACGTCGCGG
TGAGTTCAGGCTTTTTCATATCGGGGTCGTCCTCTCCAAATGAAATGAACTTCCTTATATAGAGGAAGGG
TCTTGCGAAGGATAGTGGGATTGTGCGTCATCCCTTACGTCAGTGGAGATATCACATCAATCCACTTGCT
TTGAAGACGTGGTTGGAACGTCTTCTTTTTCCACGATGCTCCTCGTGGGTGGGGGTCCATCTTTGGGACC
ACTGTCGGCAGAGGCATCTTGAACGATAGCCTTTCCTTTATCGCAATGATGGCATTTGTAGGTGCCACCT
TCCTTTTCTACTGTCCTTTTGATGAAGTGACAGATAGCTGGGCAATGGAATCCGAGGAGGTTTCCCGATA
TTACCCTTTGTTGAAAAGTCTCAATAGCCCTTTGGTCTTCTGAGACTGTATCTTTGATATTCTTGGAGTA
GACGAGAGTGTCGTGCTCCACCATGTTGACGGATCTCTAGGACGCGTCGACGCGTCGACGCGTCGACGCG
TCGACGCGTCCTAGAAGCTAATTCACTGGCCGTCGTTTTACAACGTCGTGACTGGGAAAACCCTGGCGTT
ACCCAACTTAATCGCCTTGCAGCACATCCCCCTTTCGCCAGCTGGCGTAATAGCGAAGAGGCCCGCACCG
ATCGCCCTTCCCAACAGTTGCGCAGCCTGAATG
[44 nt withheld, positions 10297-10340]
C
[141 nt withheld, positions 10342-10482]
CCTTTGACGTTGGAGTCCACGTTCTTT
[37 nt withheld, positions 10510-10546]
ACCCTATCTCGGGCTATTCTTTTGATTTATAAGGGATTTTGCCGATTTCGGAACCACCATCAAACAGGAT
TTTCGCCTGCTGGGGCAAACCAGCGTGGACCGCTTGCTGCAACTCTCTCAGGGCCAGGCGGTGAAGGGCA
ATCAGCTGTTGCCCGTCTCACTGGTGAAAAGAAAAACCACCCCAGTACATTAAAAACGTCCGCAATGTGT
TATTAAGTTGTCTAAGCGTCAATTTGTTTACACCACAATATATCCTGCCACCAGCCAGCCAACAGCTCCC
CGACCGGCAGCTCGGCACAAAATCACCACTCGATACAGGCAGCCCATCAGTCCGGGACGGCGTCAGCGGG
AGAGCCGTTGTAAGGCGGCAGACTTTGCTCATGTTACCGATGCTATTCGGAAGAACGGCAACTAAGCTGC
CGGGTTTGAAACACGGATGATCTCGCGGAGGGTAGCATGTTGATTGTAACGATGACAGAGCGTTGCTGCC
TGTGATCAAATATCATCTCCCTCGCAGAGATCCGAATTATCAGCCTTCTTATTCATTTCTCGCTTAACCG
TGACAGGCTGTCGATCTTGAGAACTATGCCGACATAATAGGAAATCGCTGGATAAAGCCGCTGAGGAAGC
TGAGTGGCGCTATTTCTTTAGAAGTGAACGTTGACGATATCAACTCCCCTATCCATTGCTCACCGAATGG
TACAGGTCGGGGACCCGAAGTTCCGACTGTCGGCCTGATGCATCCCCGGCTGATCGACCCCAGATCTGGG
GCTGAGAAAGCCCAGTAAGGAAACAACTGTAGGTTCGAGTCGCGAGATCCCCCGGAACCAAAGGAAGTAG
GTTAAACCCGCTCCGATCAGGCCGAGCCACGCCAGGCCGAGAACATTGGTTCCTGTAGGCATCGGGATTG
GCGGATCAAACACTAAAGCTACTGGAACGAGCAGAAGTCCTCCGGCCGCCAGTTGCCAGGCGGTAAAGGT
GAGCAGAGGCACGGGAGGTTGCCACTTGCGGGTCAGCACGGTTCCGAACGCCATGGAAACCGCCCCCGCC
AGGCCCGCTGCGACGCCGACAGGATCTAGCGCTGCGTTTGGTGTCAACACCAACAGCGCCACGCCCGCAG
TTCCGCAAATAGCCCCCAGGACCGCCATCAATCGTATCGGGCTACCTAGCAGAGCGGCAGAGATGAACAC
GACCATCAGCGGCTGCACAGCGCCTACCGTCGCCGCGACCCCGCCCGGCAGGCGGTAGACCGAAATAAAC
AACAAGCTCCAGAATAGCGAAATATTAAGTGCGCCGAGGATGAAGATGCGCATCCACCAGATTCCCGTTG
GAATCTGTCGGACGATCATCACGAGCAATAAACCCGCCGGCAACGCCCGCAGCAGCATACCGGCGACCCC
TCGGCCTCGCTGTTCGGGCTCCACGAAAACGCCGGACAGATGCGCCTTGTGAGCGTCCTTGGGGCCGTCC
TCCTGTTTGAAGACCGACAGCCCAATGATCTCGCCGTCGATGTAGGCGCCGAATGCCACGGCATCTCGCA
ACCGTTCAGCGAACGCCTCCATGGGCTTTTTCTCCTCGTGCTCGTAAACGGACCCGAACATCTCTGGAGC
TTTCTTCAGGGCCGACAATCGGATCTCGCGGAAATCCTGCACGTCGGCCGCTCCAAGCCGTCGAATCTGA
GCCTTAATCACAATTGTCAATTTTAATCCTCTGTTTATCGGCAGTTCGTAGAGCGCGCCGTGCGTCCCGA
GCGATACTGAGCGAAGCAAGTGCGTCGAGCAGTGCCCGCTTGTTCCTGAAATGCCAGTAAAGCGCTGGCT
GCTGAACCCCCAGCCGGAACTGACCCCACAAGGCCCTAGCGTTTGCAATGCACCAGGTCATCATTGACCC
AGGCGTGTTCCACCAGGCCGCTGCCTCGCAACTCTTCGCAGGCTTCGCCGACCTGCTCGCGCCACTTCTT
CACGCGGGTGGAATCCGATCCGCACATGAGGCGGAAGGTTTCCAGCTTGAGCGGGTACGGCTCCCGGTGC
GAGCTGAAATAGTCGAACATCCGTCGGGCCGTCGGCGACAGCTTGCGGTACTTCTCCCATATGAATTTCG
TGTAGTGGTCGCCAGCAAACAGCACGACGATTTCCTCGTCGATCAGGACCTGGCAACGGGACGTTTTCTT
GCCACGGTCCAGGACGCGGAAGCGGTGCAGCAGCGACACCGATTCCAGGTGCCCAACGCGGTCGGACGTG
AAGCCCATCGCCGTCGCCTGTAGGCGCGACAGGCATTCCTCGGCCTTCGTGTAATACCGGCCATTGATCG
ACCAGCCCAGGTCCTGGCAAAGCTCGTAGAACGTGAAGGTGATCGGCTCGCCGATAGGGGTGCGCTTCGC
GTACTCCAACACCTGCTGCCACACCAGTTCGTCATCGTCGGCCCGCAGCTCGACGCCGGTGTAGGTGATC
TTCACGTCCTTGTTGACGTGGAAAATGACCTTGTTTTGCAGCGCCTCGCGCGGGATTTTCTTGTTGCGCG
TGGTGAACAGGGCAGAGCGGGCCGTGTCGTTTGGCATCGCTCGCATCGTGTCCGGCCACGGCGCAATATC
GAACAAGGAAAGCTGCATTTCCTTGATCTGCTGCTTCGTGTGTTTCAGCAACGCGGCCTGCTTGGCCTCG
CTGACCTGTTTTGCCAGGTCCTCGCCGGCGGTTTTTCGCTTCTTGGTCGTCATAGTTCCTCGCGTGTCGA
TGGTCATCGACTTCGCCAAACCTGCCGCCTCCTGTTCGAGACGACGCGAACGCTCCACGGCGGCCGATGG
CGCGGGCAGGGCAGGGGGAGCCAGTTGCACGCTGTCGCGCTCGATCTTGGCCGTAGCTTGCTGGACCATC
GAGCCGACGGACTGGAAGGTTTCGCGGGGCGCACGCATGACGGTGCGGCTTGCGATGGTTTCGGCATCCT
CGGCGGAAAACCCCGCGTCGATCAGTTCTTGCCTGTATGCCTTCCGGTCAAACGTCCGATTCATTCACCC
TCCTTGCGGGATTGCCCCGACTCACGCCGGGGCAATGTGCCCTTATTCCTGATTTGACCCGCCTGGTGCC
TTGGTGTCCAGATAATCCACCTTATCGGCAATGAAGTCGGTCCCGTAGACCGTCTGGCCGTCCTTCTCGT
ACTTGGTATTCCGAATCTTGCCCTGCACGAATACCAGCGACCCCTTGCCCAAATACTTGCCGTGGGCCTC
GGCCTGAGAGCCAAAACACTTGATGCGGAAGAAGTCGGTGCGCTCCTGCTTGTCGCCGGCATCGTTGCGC
CACATCTAGGTACTAAAACAATTCATCCAGTAAAATATAATATTTTATTTTCTCCCAATCAGGCTTGATC
CCCAGTAAGTCAAAAAATAGCTCGACATACTGTTCTTCCCCGATATCCTCCCTGATCGACCGGACGCAGA
AGGCAATGTCATACCACTTGTCCGCCCTGCCGCTTCTCCCAAGATCAATAAAGCCACTTACTTTGCCATC
TTTCACAAAGATGTTGCTGTCTCCCAGGTCGCCGTGGGAAAAGACAAGTTCCTCTTCGGGCTTTTCCGTC
TTTAAAAAATCATACAGCTCGCGCGGATCTTTAAATGGAGTGTCTTCTTCCCAGTTTTCGCAATCCACAT
CGGCCAGATCGTTATTCAGTAAGTAATCCAATTCGGCTAAGCGGCTGTCTAAGCTATTCGTATAGGGACA
ATCCGATATGTCGATGGAGTGAAAGAGCCTGATGCACTCCGCATACAGCTCGATAATCTTTTCAGGGCTT
TGTTCATCTTCATACTCTTCCGAGCAAAGGACGCCATCGGCCTCACTCATGAGCAGATTGCTCCAGCCAT
CATGCCGTTCAAAGTGCAGGACCTTTGGAACAGGCAGCTTTCCTTCCAGCCATAGCATCATGTCCTTTTC
CCGTTCCACATCATAGGTGGTCCCTTTATACCGGCTGTCCGTCATTTTTAAATATAGGTTTTCATTTTCT
CCCACCAGCTTATATACCTTAGCAGGAGACATTCCTTCCGTATCTTTTACGCAGCGGTATTTTTCGATCA
GTTTTTTCAATTCCGGTGATATTCTCATTTTAGCCATTTATTATTTCCTTCCTCTTTTCTACAGTATTTA
AAGATACCCCAAGAAGCTAATTATAACAAGACGAACTCCAATTCACTGTTCCTTGCATTCTAAAACCTTA
AATACCAGAAAACAGCTTTTTCAAAGTTGTTTTCAAAGTTGGCGTATAACATAGTATCGACGGAGCCGAT
TTTGAAACCACAATTATGGGTGATGCTGCCAACTTACTGATTTAGTGTATGATGGTGTTTTTGAGGTGCT
CCAGTGGCTTCTGTTTCTATCAGCTGTCCCTCCTGTTCAGCTACTGACGGGGTGGTGCGTAACGGCAAAA
GCACCGCCGGACATCAGCGCTATCTCTGCTCTCACTGCCGTAAAACATGGCAACTGCAGTTCACTTACAC
CGCTTCTCAACCCGGTACGCACCAGAAAATCATTGATATGGCCATGAATGGCGTTGGATGCCGGGCAACA
GCCCGCATTATGGGCGTTGGCCTCAACACGATTTTACGTCACTTAAAAAACTCAGGCCGCAGTCGGTAAC
CTCGCGCATACAGCCGGGCAGTGACGTCATCGTCTGCGCGGAAATGGACGAACAGTGGGGCTATGTCGGG
GCTAAATCGCGCCAGCGCTGGCTGTTTTACGCGTATGACAGTCTCCGGAAGACGGTTGTTGCGCACGTAT
TCGGTGAACGCACTATGGCGACGCTGGGGCGTCTTATGAGCCTGCTGTCACCCTTTGACGTGGTGATATG
GATGACGGATGGCTGGCCGCTGTATGAATCCCGCCTGAAGGGAAAGCTGCACGTAATCAGCAAGCGATAT
ACGCAGCGAATTGAGCGGCATAACCTGAATCTGAGGCAGCACCTGGCACGGCTGGGACGGAAGTCGCTGT
CGTTCTCAAAATCGGTGGAGCTGCATGACAAAGTCATCGGGCATTATCTGAACATAAAACACTATCAATA
AGTTGGAGTCATTACCCAATTATGATAGAATTTACAAGCTATAAGGTTATTGTCCTGGGTTTCAAGCATT
AGTCCATGCAAGTTTTTATGCTTTGCCCATTCTATAGATATATTGATAAGCGCGCTGCCTATGCCTTGCC
CCCTGAAATCCTTACATACGGCGATATCTTCTATATAAAAGATATATTATCTTATCAGTATTGTCAATAT
ATTCAAGGCAATCTGCCTCCTCATCCTCTTCATCCTCTTCGTCTTGGTAGCTTTTTAAATATGGCGCTTC
ATAGAGTAATTCTGTAAAGGTCCAATTCTCGTTTTCATACCTCGGTATAATCTTACCTATCACCTCAAAT
GGTTCGCTGGGTTTATCGCACCCCCGAACACGAGCACGGCACCCGCGACCACTATGCCAAGAATGCCCAA
GGTAAAAATTGCCGGCCCCGCCATGAAGTCCGTGAATGCCCCGACGGCCGAAGTGAAGGGCAGGCCGCCA
CCCAGGCCGCCGCCCTCACTGCCCGGCACCTGGTCGCTGAATGTCGATGCCAGCACCTGCGGCACGTCAA
TGCTTCCGGGCGTCGCGCTCGGGCTGATCGCCCATCCCGTTACTGCCCCGATCCCGGCAATGGCAAGGAC
TGCCAGCGCTGCCATTTTTGGGGTGAGGCCGTTCGCGGCCGAGGGGCGCAGCCCCTGGGGGGATGGGAGG
CCCGCGTTAGCGGGCCGGGAGGGTTCGAGAAGGGGGGGCACCCCCCTTCGGCGTGCGCGGTCACGCGCAC
AGGGCGCAGCCCTGGTTAAAAACAAGGTTTATAAATATTGGTTTAAAAGCAGGTTAAAAGACAGGTTAGC
GGTGGCCGAAAAACGGGCGGAAACCCTTGCAAATGCTGGATTTTCTGCCTGTGGACAGCCCCTCAAATGT
CAATAGGTGCGCCCCTCATCTGTCAGCACTCTGCCCCTCAAGTGTCAAGGATCGCGCCCCTCATCTGTCA
GTAGTCGCGCCCCTCAAGTGTCAATACCGCAGGGCACTTATCCCCAGGCTTGTCCACATCATCTGTGGGA
AACTCGCGTAAAATCAGGCGTTTTCGCCGATTTGCGAGGCTGGCCAGCTCCACGTCGCCGGCCGAAATCG
AGCCTGCCCCTCATCTGTCAACGCCGCGCCGGGTGAGTCGGCCCCTCAAGTGTCAACGTCCGCCCCTCAT
CTGTCAGTGAGGGCCAAGTTTTCCGCGAGGTATCCACAACGCCGGCGGCCGCGGTGTCTCGCACACGGCT
TCGACGGCGTTTCTGGCGCGTTTGCAGGGCCATAGACGGCCGCCAGCCCAGCGGCGAGGGCAACCAGCCC
GGTGAGCGTCGGAAAGGCGC
