>Addgene plasmid #126399 | pGWB14-LYX181 | depositor partial sequence | sequence record 241673 | Niben101Scf06721g00011.1
ATGCTAACTATATCACCTTTGAGCTACAAAACCACCAAAAATGACAGGGATAATCACATGGAAAGTTTCA
CGATGCGAGGAGTTGATGATTTTCCAGAGTTTGGTGATGGGAATTTGCTCGAAAGCATTGATTTTGATGA
CATTTTCTTGGGGATTAACGTCGACGATGGTGTTCTACCAGATTTGGAGATGGACTCAGAGATTCTTGCT
GAATTATCAGTTAGCAGTGGCGACGAATCTGATCGTATGAATAGTTATAATACTACTACACCACCACTCC
AAGTAGAAGAACACAACTCTTCTACAAAAGAAGAAGTGGAAAAAGTAGTATCACATTTGAATAAGAAGAG
TGAAAAAACTAAACCTAAGTCAAAGGAGAAGTCCAAGAATCCAGAAGGGAAGAGAAAAGTGAAGGTGGAT
TGGACGCCAGAGCTACATCGAAGATTTGTGCAAGCAGTAGAGCAATTAGGTGTAGATAAAGCAGTCCCAT
CTAGGATTTTAGAACTTATGGGTGTTGAAGGTCTCACTCGCCATAACATAGCTAGCCATCTTCAAAAATA
TAGAGCCCATCGGAAACATTTGCTTGCGAGAGAAGCGGAGGCGGCAAGTTGGAGCCAAAGAAAACAAATG
TACGGCAGTGCAGCCGTGGTTGGAGGTGGCGGAAAGAGAGACATAAACCCATGGCCGTCAGCACCAACCA
TGGGTTTTCCACCTATGACGGCACCACCCATGGTGCCGCCTCATTTTAGACCTCTACATGTCTGGGGTCA
TCCGCCCACCGATCAATCTATGATGCATATGTGGCCGAAACATATGATGCCTCTCCCACCAGCATGGGCA
CCGATTGTTTCTCCTCATTCTTCACCACTTACAGATCATCCTTCCTTTTGGCATTCACACCATCAAAGAG
TACTAAACTCTCTTGCACCAGGCACCCCTTGCTTTCCTTCACCAGTAGCGCCCCCGAGATTTCCAGTTCA
GGGCATCCCACCCCCTGCCATGGTCAAAGCTGTTCCCACCGGAGCACGACAAGATCTGCCAAAACCTCCT
TCTGATTTTCATCCTTCAAAGGAGAGCATAGATGCGGCCATTGGAGATGTTTTAGCAAAGCCATGTCTAC
CACCACCACCCCTCGGATTGAAACCTCCCTCAATCGACAGTGTGTTGAATGAATTACAACGTCAAGGGAT
TAATAAAATACCTCCAACT
